Addgene plasmid #17879: pBS hBAF53a
Depositing lab: Jerry Crabtree. Depositing organization: Stanford University. Publication: Rapid and phosphoinositol-dependent binding of the SWI/SNF-like BAF complex to chromatin after T lymphocyte receptor signaling. Zhao K, Wang W, Rando OJ, Xue Y, Swiderek K, Kuo A, Crabtree GR. Cell. 1998 Nov 25. 95(5):625-36. 10.1016/S0092-8674(00)81633-5 PubMed 9845365.
Backbone
  Vector backbone: pBluescript
  Backbone size w/o insert (bp): 3000
  Vector type: Bacterial Expression
Growth in bacteria
  Bacterial resistance: Ampicillin, 100 μg/mL
  Growth temperature: 37°C
  Growth strain: DH5alpha
  Copy number: High Copy
Gene/Insert
  Gene/Insert name: BAF53a
  Species: H. sapiens (human)
  Entrez Gene: ACTL6A (a.k.a. ACTL6, ARPN-BETA, Arp4, BAF53A, INO80K, SMARCN1)
  Cloning method: Restriction Enzyme
  Sequencing primers: 5′ T7; 3′ T3
Terms and licenses: Academic/Nonprofit Terms; Industry Terms: Not Available to Industry
Depositor comments: Full-length human BAF53a.
How to cite: pBS hBAF53a was a gift from Jerry Crabtree (Addgene plasmid # 17879 ; http://n2t.net/addgene:17879 ; RRID:Addgene_17879)
