[The description below was written by a language model from this plasmid's Addgene catalogue record.]
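Description:
pBS hBAF53a is a pBluescript-based cloning plasmid carrying the full-length human BAF53a coding sequence, the product of the ACTL6A gene (also known as Arp4 or INO80K). The backbone is about 3 kb and is maintained at high copy number in standard E. coli cloning strains under ampicillin selection. The repository classifies it as a bacterial expression vector, but pBluescript is primarily a general-purpose phagemid for cloning, sequencing and in vitro transcription. No feature table is provided, so the exact elements present in this particular version cannot be confirmed. The insert was introduced by restriction enzyme cloning, though the sites used and the insert size are not recorded. The listed sequencing primers place T7 at the 5′ end and T3 at the 3′ end of the insert, consistent with the opposing phage promoters that flank the pBluescript polylinker. This arrangement suggests that sense transcripts would be produced from the T7 side. No epitope tags, fusion partners, reporters or mammalian regulatory elements are recorded.

BAF53a is an actin-related protein and a subunit of the mammalian SWI/SNF-like BAF chromatin remodelling complex. The plasmid comes from work on the rapid, phosphoinositol-dependent association of that complex with chromatin following T lymphocyte receptor signalling. As recorded, the construct is best regarded as a source clone for the human BAF53a cDNA. It would suit subcloning into expression vectors, use as a PCR or sequencing template, or generation of RNA by in vitro transcription for translation or probe synthesis, although the record does not specify an intended application.
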