>Addgene plasmid #17879 | pBS hBAF53a | addgene partial sequence | sequence record 23809 | 17879 with T3
GGGGGCTCCCGCGGNGGCGGCCGCGANTTTTTTTTTTTTTTTTTTTTTTTTTTTAANGAGAAATACATTT
AGTCCTTAAAGTAGTAATCACAGTGCACAACAGTCCAAAATATATTTCTGGAATGGCTAATTTTTATTTA
ATTCTGTAAGCCTAAGGTAAAAAGCATAGGCAGTAACTTTTACTAGTCAATAAAAAGCAGTTCTACCAAT
CCACTGGTAATTAATACACTAAACAGAGTTGGAAAGCATTTTACTGAAAGCAAAATATTTAGAGAAAATA
GACATTTATACAAAATTATAAAATGCTTGTAATAAGAATAAGTGCATTTCAAGGAAAGCACAAACTTAAT
TTATAGAGCCAGTTAAAGCTTTAAAAAATTTAAGTGGTAATTGAAATATGCAAAAATGTATAAACATTCT
ACAAAAGATGGTCATTCTTTTCCTGAGTATACTAAAGCTATGAAACGTAAGGTGACAAAAGGAAGGTAGA
AGCTTGGGAACTCTTTCTCAAGGGCATTTTCTTTCTACACACTGCTTCCCTCCTTCTTCATATTCTTGCT
TGGAAATCCACATCTGTTGAAAGGTACCCAAAGAGGCTAGAATGGAGCCGCCAATCCATGAGCTAAACCT
CCGTTCCACTGTTGTATTATTTGCAATCAATTTCAACCGCATACTTGGAGGAGTTTTCTGAGACAGCTCT
CTATTCCACCTGTCAGTAAAACCCGGTATAGGGGGGTNCCCCCGGCCCTAT
